Addgene plasmid #16924: ZP17 Krox20
Depositing lab: Randall Moon. Depositing organization: University of Washington.
Backbone
  Vector backbone: na
  Vector type: Bacterial Expression
Growth in bacteria
  Bacterial resistance: Ampicillin, 100 μg/mL
  Growth temperature: 37°C
  Growth strain: DH5alpha
  Copy number: High Copy
Gene/Insert
  Gene/Insert name: Krox20
  Species: D. rerio (zebrafish)
  Entrez Gene: egr2b (a.k.a. KRX-20, cb427, egr2, id:ibd5073, krox20, krx20, wu:fb71h10, zgc:92210)
  Cloning method: Restriction Enzyme; 5′ cloning site Xba1 (not destroyed)
  Sequencing primers: 5′ na; 3′ T3
Terms and licenses: Academic/Nonprofit Terms; Industry Terms: Not Available to Industry
Depositor comments: Linearize with Xba1 and transcribe with T3 for antisense in situ probe.
How to cite: ZP17 Krox20 was a gift from Randall Moon (Addgene plasmid # 16924 ; http://n2t.net/addgene:16924 ; RRID:Addgene_16924)
