[The description below was written by a language model from this plasmid's Addgene catalogue record.]
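Description:
ZP17 Krox20 is a bacterial plasmid carrying the zebrafish (Danio rerio) Krox20 gene, now catalogued as egr2b, which encodes an early growth response family zinc-finger transcription factor. The record does not identify the vector backbone, and although the vector type is listed as bacterial expression, the depositor's notes indicate that the plasmid really serves as an in vitro transcription template rather than a protein expression construct. It is maintained as a high-copy plasmid in standard E. coli cloning strains under ampicillin selection. The origin of replication is not stated, and no feature table or total size is provided.

The insert was placed by restriction cloning, with an XbaI site retained at its 5′ end and a T3 RNA polymerase promoter at the 3′ end, which also serves as the sequencing primer site. This arrangement means that cutting with XbaI linearizes the plasmid at the far end of the insert relative to the T3 promoter, so run-off transcription with T3 polymerase produces an RNA complementary to the Krox20 mRNA. The resulting antisense riboprobe is intended for in situ hybridization. The gene is widely used as a hindbrain marker in zebrafish embryos, where its expression labels rhombomeres 3 and 5, so a probe of this type is typically used to assess hindbrain patterning and segmentation, although the record itself states only the probe-synthesis purpose. The extent of the cDNA included, the 3′ cloning site and any additional promoters flanking the insert are not recorded.
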