>Addgene plasmid #16924 | ZP17 Krox20 | addgene partial sequence | sequence record 22974 | T3 5'-GCAATTAACCCTCACTAAAGG-3'
CGGTATCGATAAGCTTTTGAAAGTTCACTGGTTTGAACTGGACGAGCAGATGCTCGTGGCGACGCCGCGC
TCTGAGCTGGACACTCCTGTGGACGACGAGGAGGACTTTCGCTCTTTTTGTCGCAAGTGGATTTTGGTGT
GTCTCTTTCTTTCGTCGCTCCTCGCGAACTTTCTCCCGCAAAAGTCGCAGGCGAACGGCTTTTCGCCGGT
GTGCGTGCGAATGTGGGTCGTCAGGTGGTCGCTGCGACTAAAGTTCCTCATGCATATCCGACACTGGAAG
GGTTTGTGGCCGGTGTGGATGCGGATGTGTCTGGTAAGTTCGTCCGAGCGCGAGAAGCGCCTGTCGCAGC
CCTCTGCCGGACAGGGGTAGGGCCGCTCGTGCACGGGCGTCTTGCTGGGTCTGTTGGGGTATTTCCTTGG
ACGCAGGATTGGCCTGAGGGGCAAATTCTGCGGAGTGTAAGCTGTGGGTAGCCGGGGTCCGTCAGGCACT
GGTCCCCCTAGCGTGAAGTTCCTGATAGTGTTCAGGGGGGTTAGAGGAGGCGGTAATTTGAAAGAGTCCA
GCGGGCAGGAGAACGGTTTGCGGTCGGGCATCGACTGCATGTCCCTCTGGCACGGAGGTTGGAAAAAGCC
GGCGTAGTCCGGGATTATAGGAAACAACCCAGAGTCGGCGTTTGGCTTTGGGGAGGAGT
